Addgene plasmid #234065: pHR_CMV_MeltEGFR-37-mCherry
Purpose: Encodes EGFR intracellular domain controlled by a Melt variant with a switching temperature of 37°C
Depositing lab: Lukasz Bugaj. Depositing organization: University of Pennsylvania. Publication: A temperature-inducible protein module for control of mammalian cell fate. Benman W, Huang Z, Iyengar P, Wilde D, Mumford TR, Bugaj LJ. Nat Methods. 2025 Jan 23. doi: 10.1038/s41592-024-02572-4. PubMed 39849131.
Backbone
  Vector backbone: pHR
  Vector type: Mammalian Expression, Lentiviral
Growth in bacteria
  Bacterial resistance: Ampicillin, 100 μg/mL
  Growth temperature: 37°C
  Growth strain: NEB Stable
  Copy number: Unknown
Gene/Insert
  Gene/Insert name: MeltEGFR-37-mCherry
  Promoter: CMV
  Cloning method: Gibson Cloning
  Sequencing primers: 5′ CGCAAATGGGCGGTAGGCGTG
Terms and licenses: Academic/Nonprofit Terms; Industry Terms: Not Available to Industry
How to cite: pHR_CMV_MeltEGFR-37-mCherry was a gift from Lukasz Bugaj (Addgene plasmid # 234065 ; http://n2t.net/addgene:234065 ; RRID:Addgene_234065)
