[The description below was written by a language model from this plasmid's Addgene catalogue record and pLannotate feature annotations shown in this document.]
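Description:
pHR_CMV_MeltEGFR-37-mCherry is a 12,955-nt lentiviral transfer plasmid built on the pHR backbone for expression in mammalian cells, either by direct transfection or after packaging into HIV-1-derived particles. It is maintained in E. coli through a high-copy ColE1/pUC-type origin and selected with ampicillin via the AmpR (β-lactamase) gene. The viral portion carries a truncated 5' LTR, the Ψ packaging signal with an adjoining gag fragment, the Rev response element for Rev-dependent nuclear export of the genomic RNA, and the cPPT/CTS element. A self-inactivating ΔU3 3' LTR closes the transfer unit, so the integrated provirus relies on the internal promoter. Outside the LTRs the annotation also picks up backbone remnants, including an SV40 promoter followed by gpt fragments and SV40 small t intron and poly(A) sequences, as well as fragments of TcR, rop and bom. These appear to be legacy sequences rather than functional parts of the design.

The payload is driven by the CMV immediate-early enhancer and promoter and is followed by a WPRE, which enhances transcript stability and expression. The open reading frame encodes a fusion in which a Melt variant, a temperature-responsive protein module with a stated switching temperature of 37°C, is joined to mCherry and then to a fragment of human EGFR, described in the record as the intracellular domain. The feature table detects only a short phototropin-like segment within the Melt region, which suggests a photoreceptor-type domain, although the record does not detail Melt's origin or mechanism. The red fluorescent tag allows the fusion's expression and localisation to be followed. The construct is intended to place EGFR signalling under temperature control in mammalian cells.
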