Features (pLannotate 1.2.2; 36 found; start..end, strand, type, name):
     96..196     +  CDS            Rev (fragment): human immunodeficiency virus 1 (HIV-1) Rev protein; rev; enhances nuclear export of unspliced and incompletely spliced viral mRNAs
    233..350     +  misc_feature   cPPT/CTS: central polypurine tract and central termination sequence of HIV-1
    387..410     -  misc_feature   MCS (fragment): pBluescript multiple cloning site
    431..734     +  enhancer       CMV enhancer: human cytomegalovirus immediate early enhancer
    735..938     +  promoter       CMV promoter: human cytomegalovirus (CMV) immediate early promoter
   1468..1758    +  CDS            PHOT (fragment): PHOT_CHLRE - Experimental evidence at protein level: Swiss-Prot protein existence level 1. Protein kinase that acts as a blue light photoreceptor (PubMed:15695460, PubMed:24285544). Required for non-photochemical quenching (NPQ), a mechanism that converts and dissipates the harmful excess absorbed light energy into heat and protect the photosynthetic apparatus from photo-oxidative damage (PubMed:27626383). Controls the energy-dependent chlorophyll fluorescence quenching (qE) activity of chlorophyll excited states by inducing the expression of the qE effector protein LHCSR3 in high light intens
   2509..3216    +  CDS            mCherry: mCherry is a basic (constitutively fluorescent) red fluorescent protein published in 2004, derived from Discosoma sp.. It is reported to be a very rapidly-maturing monomer with low acid sensitivity.
   3253..4879    +  CDS            EGFR (fragment) (sequence partly withheld): precursor of human epidermal growth factor receptor
   4953..4983    +  misc_feature   MCS (fragment): pUC18/19 multiple cloning site
   4984..5002    +  misc_feature   MCS (fragment): pBluescript multiple cloning site
   5002..5590    +  misc_feature   WPRE: woodchuck hepatitis virus posttranscriptional regulatory element
   5591..5613    +  misc_feature   MCS (fragment): pBluescript multiple cloning site
   5630..5698    +  CDS            nef (fragment): NEF_HV1Z2 - Experimental evidence at protein level: Swiss-Prot protein existence level 1. Extracellular Nef protein targets CD4(+) T-lymphocytes for apoptosis by interacting with CXCR4 surface receptors. From Human immunodeficiency virus type 1 group M subtype D (isolate Z2/CDC-Z34) (HIV-1).
   5700..5933    +  LTR            3' LTR (ΔU3): self-inactivating 3' long terminal repeat (LTR) from HIV-1
   5958..5976    -  promoter       SP6 promoter: promoter for bacteriophage SP6 RNA polymerase
   6204..6483    +  CDS            TcR (fragment): tetracycline efflux protein; tet; confers resistance to tetracycline
   6484..6532    -  misc_feature   bom (fragment): basis of mobility region from pBR322
   6634..6669    -  CDS            rop (fragment): Rop protein, which maintains plasmids at low copy number; rop
   6764..6868    +  promoter       AmpR promoter: bla
   6869..7729    +  CDS            AmpR: β-lactamase; bla; confers resistance to ampicillin, carbenicillin, and related antibiotics
   7900..8488    +  rep_origin     ori: high-copy-number ColE1/pMB1/pBR322/pUC origin of replication
   8671..8727    +  CDS            lacI (fragment): lac repressor; lacI; The lac repressor binds to the lac operator to inhibit transcription in E. coli. This inhibition can be relieved by adding lactose or isopropyl-β-D-thiogalactopyranoside (IPTG).
   8734..9063    +  promoter       SV40 promoter: SV40 enhancer and early promoter
   9263..9382    +  CDS            gpt (fragment): XGPT_ECOLI - Also known as gpp, gxu. Experimental evidence at protein level: Swiss-Prot protein existence level 1. Purine salvage pathway enzyme that catalyzes the transfer of the ribosyl-5-phosphate group from 5-phospho-alpha-D-ribose 1- diphosphate (PRPP) to the N9 position of the 6-oxopurines guanine and xanthine to form the corresponding ribonucleotides GMP (guanosine 5'- monophosphate) and XMP (xanthosine 5'-monophosphate), with the release of PPi. To a lesser extent, also acts on hypoxanthine (PubMed:9100006, PubMed:3886014). Does not ribophosphorylate adenine (PubMed:3886014). From Esch
   9382..9717    +  CDS            gpt (fragment): XGPT_ECOLI - Also known as gpp, gxu. Experimental evidence at protein level: Swiss-Prot protein existence level 1. Purine salvage pathway enzyme that catalyzes the transfer of the ribosyl-5-phosphate group from 5-phospho-alpha-D-ribose 1- diphosphate (PRPP) to the N9 position of the 6-oxopurines guanine and xanthine to form the corresponding ribonucleotides GMP (guanosine 5'- monophosphate) and XMP (xanthosine 5'-monophosphate), with the release of PPi. To a lesser extent, also acts on hypoxanthine (PubMed:9100006, PubMed:3886014). Does not ribophosphorylate adenine (PubMed:3886014). From Esch
   9812..10117   +  CDS            frsA (fragment): FRSA_ECOLI - Also known as yafA. Experimental evidence at protein level: Swiss-Prot protein existence level 1. Catalyzes the hydrolysis of esters (PubMed:15808744). Displays esterase activity toward pNP-butyrate (PubMed:15808744). May stimulate mixed-acid fermentation by acting as a fermentation/respiration switch that down-regulates respiration and up- regulates fermentation rates (PubMed:15169777). From Escherichia coli (strain K12).
  10121..10195   +  CDS            small t antigen (fragment): SV40 (simian virus 40) small t antigen
  10197..10262   +  intron         small t intron: SV40 (simian virus 40) small t antigen intron
  10392..10412   +  CDS            SV40 NLS: nuclear localization signal of SV40 (simian virus 40) large T antigen
  10731..10814   +  CDS            large T antigen (fragment): large T antigen from SV40 (simian virus 40)
  10837..10971   +  polyA_signal   SV40 poly(A) signal: SV40 polyadenylation signal
  11138..11467   +  CDS            nef (fragment): NEF_HV1BR - Experimental evidence at protein level: Swiss-Prot protein existence level 1. Extracellular Nef protein targets CD4(+) T-lymphocytes for apoptosis by interacting with CXCR4 surface receptors (PubMed:14990729). From Human immunodeficiency virus type 1 group M subtype B (isolate BRU/LAI) (HIV-1).
  11515..11772   +  LTR            5' LTR (truncated): truncated 5' long terminal repeat (LTR) from HIV-1
  11819..11944   +  misc_feature   HIV-1 Ψ: packaging signal of human immunodeficiency virus type 1
  11928..12266   +  CDS            HIV-1 gag (fragment): gag protein from human immunodeficiency virus 1; gag
  12441..12674   +  misc_feature   RRE: The Rev response element (RRE) of HIV-1 allows for Rev-dependent mRNA export from the nucleus to the cytoplasm.
>Addgene plasmid #234065 | pHR_CMV_MeltEGFR-37-mCherry | addgene full sequence | sequence record 467625 | Addgene NGS Result
TGATAGTAGGAGGCTTGGTAGGTTTAAGAATAGTTTTTGCTGTACTTTCTATAGTGAATAGAGTTAGGCA
GGGATATTCACCATTATCGTTTCAGACCCACCTCCCAACCCCGAGGGGACCCGACAGGCCCGAAGGAATA
GAAGAAGAAGGTGGAGAGAGAGACAGAGACAGATCCATTCGATTAGTGAACGGATCTCGACGGTATCGCC
AAATGGCAGTATTCATCCACAATTTTAAAAGAAAAGGGGGGATTGGGGGGTACAGTGCAGGGGAAAGAAT
AGTAGACATAATAGCAACAGACATACAAACTAAAGAATTACAAAAACAAATTACAAAAATTCAAAATTTT
CGGGTTTATTACAGGGACAGCAGAGATCCAGTTTGGATCGATAAGCTTGATATCGAATTCAGCCCATATA
TGGAGTTCCGCGTTACATAACTTACGGTAAATGGCCCGCCTGGCTGACCGCCCAACGACCCCCGCCCATT
GACGTCAATAATGACGTATGTTCCCATAGTAACGCCAATAGGGACTTTCCATTGACGTCAATGGGTGGAG
TATTTACGGTAAACTGCCCACTTGGCAGTACATCAAGTGTATCATATGCCAAGTACGCCCCCTATTGACG
TCAATGACGGTAAATGGCCCGCCTGGCATTATGCCCAGTACATGACCTTATGGGACTTTCCTACTTGGCA
GTACATCTACGTATTAGTCATCGCTATTACCATGGTGATGCGGTTTTGGCAGTACATCAATGGGCGTGGA
TAGCGGTTTGACTCACGGGGATTTCCAAGTCTCCACCCCATTGACGTCAATGGGAGTTTGTTTTGGCACC
AAAATCAACGGGACTTTCCAAAATGTCGTAACAACTCCGCCCCATTGACGCAAATGGGCGGTAGGCGTGT
ACGGTGGGAGGTCTATATAAGCAGAGCTGGTTTAGTGAACCGTCAGATCCGCTAGCGCTACGCGTGCCAC
CATGGCCGGCTCTAACGGAAATGGCCTGGGCCTGTCCTCTGCCGGCAACTTCGCCGATTTCTTTAGCTCC
GAGGTGTTTTATATCGTGCTGCACAATCCCACCACAGCCCACAGATTCCTGAAGTTTTGCCAGAGCAGGG
CCTGTTCCGAGAACCTGGAGTTTCTGCAGAAGATCGACGAGTACAATAGGCTGATCGATGAGGCCACACG
CCTGCTGTCTACCATCTACAGCACATACGTGAGCAGCGAGGCCCCTAAGCAGATCAACATCTCTAATAGC
CACGCCAGGCGCCTGAGCCACGACATCAAGGGAGCAACCCACAACGTGCTGCCCGGCCTGGAGGATATCT
TCAATGGCTCCCAGGAGCAGATCGAGAAGCTGCTGGCCTCTGACCTGTATCCTAGATTTGTGAAGCACCA
GGTGACCGCATCCGCCACAATGGCCCTGGCAAACGACAAGGAGAGGTACCCAGGCCTGGGCGATTGCTTC
TGTCTGACAGACCCACGGAGAGCCGATAATCCCATCGTGTTCGCAAGCGACGGATTCGTGAGCGTGACCG
GCTATTCCCGCTCTGATATCATCCCAAGGAACGCCCGCTTCCTGCAGGGCAGCTTTACCGACCGGCAGGC
CACAAAGAGGCTGCGCACCTCCATCGAGAATCGCGAGGAGACAGTGGAGCTGCTGCTGAACTATCGGAAG
AATGGCGATCCCTTTTGGAACCTGCTGTACGTGTCCCCTCTGCTGGACGGCAATGGCGATGTGAGATTCT
TTCTGGGCGGCAATATCAACTGTTCTACCACAATCCACAGCCGGACCGACGTGCTGAGAATCCTGAGCCT
GAACGACGAGGATACAGGCTCCTTCATCGAGGGCTCTAATAAGACCCCCAGCGTGCGGTCCAAGGAGTCT
AACAATGCCTCCAACTATGGCAAGACATCCTTCTTTAAGTCTTTTAAGAAGTACAAGGCCAATACCGTGG
AGATCAGAGACGAGGCCGGCATGGAGGGCGAGCTGATCGATAGGATCGGCAAGCTGCAGTTCAAGACACA
GGTGGAGGAGTTTTACACCGCCTATTCTAAGTACCTGGTGCTGAGCTATCAGCCACAGTCCCAGAACCTG
ATCGTGAAGTACTTCAGCCCCGGCATCGTGGATATGCTGAACCTGAATATGCCTAATGGCCTGGTGGCCC
CAATCGTGGACAAGGATATCTTCAAGGTGCTGACAGAGCACTCCCCTTCCTCTGTGCCACGGACCTTTAA
GAACGTGGTGAGGGAAGGCATCAAAGCAGGCAGGGCCGTGTCTGTGGAGACAGGCCTGCTGACAGGCATC
GAGGAGATCAAGAAGTCTCAGAACATCTTCAGCGGCACCACAGCCAATCGGGAGAGAGGCTGGAAGAAGG
CCGAGGAGAAGTACGTGTGCCACTTTACCCCCTGTAAGGATGAGATGGGCAGGGTCGGCTGGGTGGTGCT
GACTGTCGCTCCTAAACTGGAAAGATTTGAATTCGGTGGTGGATCAGGTGGAGGATCTATGGTGAGCAAG
GGCGAGGAGGATAACATGGCCATCATCAAGGAGTTCATGCGCTTCAAGGTGCACATGGAGGGCTCCGTGA
ACGGCCACGAGTTCGAGATCGAGGGCGAGGGCGAGGGCCGCCCCTACGAGGGCACCCAGACCGCCAAGCT
GAAGGTGACCAAGGGTGGCCCCCTGCCCTTCGCCTGGGACATCCTGTCCCCTCAGTTCATGTACGGCTCC
AAGGCCTACGTGAAGCACCCCGCCGACATCCCCGACTACTTGAAGCTGTCCTTCCCCGAGGGCTTCAAGT
GGGAGCGCGTGATGAACTTCGAGGACGGCGGCGTGGTGACCGTGACCCAGGACTCCTCCCTGCAGGACGG
CGAGTTCATCTACAAGGTGAAGCTGCGCGGCACCAACTTCCCCTCCGACGGCCCCGTAATGCAGAAGAAG
ACCATGGGCTGGGAGGCCTCCTCCGAGCGGATGTACCCCGAGGACGGCGCCCTGAAGGGCGAGATCAAGC
AGAGGCTGAAGCTGAAGGACGGCGGCCACTACGACGCTGAGGTCAAGACCACCTACAAGGCCAAGAAGCC
CGTGCAGCTGCCCGGCGCCTACAACGTCAACATCAAGTTGGACATCACCTCCCACAACGAGGACTACACC
ATCGTGGAACAGTACGAACGCGCCGAGGGCCGCCACTCCACCGGCGGCATGGACGAGCTGTACAAGGGCT
CTTCCGGGACAGGCTCCGGATCCGGCACTAGTCGAAGGCGCCACATCGTTCGGAAGCGCACGCTGCGGAG
GCTGCTGCAGGAGAGGGAGCTTGTGGAGCCTCTTACACCCAGT
[981 nt withheld, positions 3334-4314]
TTCTTCAGCAGCCCCTCCACGTCACGGACTCCCCTCCTGAGCTCTCTGAGTGCAACCAGCAACAATTCCA
CCGTGGCTTGCATTGATAGAAATGGGCTGCAAAGCTGTCCCATCAAGGAAGACAGCTTCTTGCAGCGATA
CAGCTCAGACCCCACAGGCGCCTTGACTGAGGACAGCATAGACGACACCTTCCTCCCAGTGCCTGAATAC
ATAAACCAGTCCGTTCCCAAAAGGCCCGCTGGCTCTGTGCAGAATCCTGTCTATCACAATCAGCCTCTGA
ACCCCGCGCCCAGCAGAGACCCACACTACCAGGACCCCCACAGCACTGCAGTGGGCAACCCCGAGTATCT
CAACACTGTCCAGCCCACCTGTGTCAACAGCACATTCGACAGCCCTGCCCACTGGGCCCAGAAAGGCAGC
CACCAAATTAGCCTGGACAACCCTGACTACCAGCAGGACTTCTTTCCCAAGGAAGCCAAGCCAAATGGCA
TCTTTAAGGGCTCCACAGCTGAAAATGCAGAATACCTAAGGGTCGCGCCACAAAGCAGTGAATTTATTGG
AGCATAATCTAGAGGGCCCGTTTAAACCCGGCGGCCGCAACTCCCACCTGCAACATGCGTGACTGACTGA
GGCCGCGACTCTAGAGTCGACCTGCAGGCATGCAAGCTTGATATCAAGCTTATCGATAATCAACCTCTGG
ATTACAAAATTTGTGAAAGATTGACTGGTATTCTTAACTATGTTGCTCCTTTTACGCTATGTGGATACGC
TGCTTTAATGCCTTTGTATCATGCTATTGCTTCCCGTATGGCTTTCATTTTCTCCTCCTTGTATAAATCC
TGGTTGCTGTCTCTTTATGAGGAGTTGTGGCCCGTTGTCAGGCAACGTGGCGTGGTGTGCACTGTGTTTG
CTGACGCAACCCCCACTGGTTGGGGCATTGCCACCACCTGTCAGCTCCTTTCCGGGACTTTCGCTTTCCC
CCTCCCTATTGCCACGGCGGAACTCATCGCCGCCTGCCTTGCCCGCTGCTGGACAGGGGCTCGGCTGTTG
GGCACTGACAATTCCGTGGTGTTGTCGGGGAAATCATCGTCCTTTCCTTGGCTGCTCGCCTGTGTTGCCA
CCTGGATTCTGCGCGGGACGTCCTTCTGCTACGTCCCTTCGGCCCTCAATCCAGCGGACCTTCCTTCCCG
CGGCCTGCTGCCGGCTCTGCGGCCTCTTCCGCGTCTTCGCCTTCGCCCTCAGACGAGTCGGATCTCCCTT
TGGGCCGCCTCCCCGCATCGATACCGTCGACCTCGAGGGAATTAATTTGAGCTCGGTACCTTTAAGACCA
ATGACTTACAAGGCAGCTGTAGATCTTAGCCACTTTTTAAAAGAAAAGGGGGGACTGGAAGGGCTAATTC
ACTCCCAACGAAGACAAGATCTGCTTTTTGCTTGTACTGGGTCTCTCTGGTTAGACCAGATCTGAGCCTG
GGAGCTCTCTGGCTAACTAGGGAACCCACTGCTTAAGCCTCAATAAAGCTTGCCTTGAGTGCTTCAAGTA
GTGTGTGCCCGTCTGTTGTGTGACTCTGGTAACTAGAGATCCCTCAGACCCTTTTAGTCAGTGTGGAAAA
TCTCTAGCAGCATCTAGAATTAATTCCGTGTATTCTATAGTGTCACCTAAATCGTATGTGTATGATACAT
AAGGTTATGTATTAATTGTAGCCGCGTTCTAACGACAATATGTACAAGCCTAATTGTGTAGCATCTGGCT
TACTGAAGCAGACCCTATCATCTCTCTCGTAAACTGCCGTCAGAGTCGGTTTGGTTGGACGAACCTTCTG
AGTTTCTGGTAACGCCGTCCCGCACCCGGAAATGGTCAGCGAACCAATCAGCAGGGTCATCGCTAGCCAG
ATCCTCTACGCCGGACGCATCGTGGCCGGCATCACCGGCGCCACAGGTGCGGTTGCTGGCGCCTATATCG
CCGACATCACCGATGGGGAAGATCGGGCTCGCCACTTCGGGCTCATGAGCGCTTGTTTCGGCGTGGGTAT
GGTGGCAGGCCCCGTGGCCGGGGGACTGTTGGGCGCCATCTCCTTGCATGCACCATTCCTTGCGGCGGCG
GTGCTCAACGGCCTCAACCTACTACTGGGCTGCTTCCTAATGCAGGAGTCGCATAAGGGAGAGCGTCGAA
TGGTGCACTCTCAGTACAATCTGCTCTGATGCCGCATAGTTAAGCCAGCCCCGACACCCGCCAACACCCG
CTGACGCGCCCTGACGGGCTTGTCTGCTCCCGGCATCCGCTTACAGACAAGCTGTGACCGTCTCCGGGAG
CTGCATGTGTCAGAGGTTTTCACCGTCATCACCGAAACGCGCGAGACGAAAGGGCCTCGTGATACGCCTA
TTTTTATAGGTTAATGTCATGATAATAATGGTTTCTTAGACGTCAGGTGGCACTTTTCGGGGAAATGTGC
GCGGAACCCCTATTTGTTTATTTTTCTAAATACATTCAAATATGTATCCGCTCATGAGACAATAACCCTG
ATAAATGCTTCAATAATATTGAAAAAGGAAGAGTATGAGTATTCAACATTTCCGTGTCGCCCTTATTCCC
TTTTTTGCGGCATTTTGCCTTCCTGTTTTTGCTCACCCAGAAACGCTGGTGAAAGTAAAAGATGCTGAAG
ATCAGTTGGGTGCACGAGTGGGTTACATCGAACTGGATCTCAACAGCGGTAAGATCCTTGAGAGTTTTCG
CCCCGAAGAACGTTTTCCAATGATGAGCACTTTTAAAGTTCTGCTATGTGGCGCGGTATTATCCCGTATT
GACGCCGGGCAAGAGCAACTCGGTCGCCGCATACACTATTCTCAGAATGACTTGGTTGAGTACTCACCAG
TCACAGAAAAGCATCTTACGGATGGCATGACAGTAAGAGAATTATGCAGTGCTGCCATAACCATGAGTGA
TAACACTGCGGCCAACTTACTTCTGACAACGATCGGAGGACCGAAGGAGCTAACCGCTTTTTTGCACAAC
ATGGGGGATCATGTAACTCGCCTTGATCGTTGGGAACCGGAGCTGAATGAAGCCATACCAAACGACGAGC
GTGACACCACGATGCCTGTAGCAATGGCAACAACGTTGCGCAAACTATTAACTGGCGAACTACTTACTCT
AGCTTCCCGGCAACAATTAATAGACTGGATGGAGGCGGATAAAGTTGCAGGACCACTTCTGCGCTCGGCC
CTTCCGGCTGGCTGGTTTATTGCTGATAAATCTGGAGCCGGTGAGCGTGGGTCTCGCGGTATCATTGCAG
CACTGGGGCCAGATGGTAAGCCCTCCCGTATCGTAGTTATCTACACGACGGGGAGTCAGGCAACTATGGA
TGAACGAAATAGACAGATCGCTGAGATAGGTGCCTCACTGATTAAGCATTGGTAACTGTCAGACCAAGTT
TACTCATATATACTTTAGATTGATTTAAAACTTCATTTTTAATTTAAAAGGATCTAGGTGAAGATCCTTT
TTGATAATCTCATGACCAAAATCCCTTAACGTGAGTTTTCGTTCCACTGAGCGTCAGACCCCGTAGAAAA
GATCAAAGGATCTTCTTGAGATCCTTTTTTTCTGCGCGTAATCTGCTGCTTGCAAACAAAAAAACCACCG
CTACCAGCGGTGGTTTGTTTGCCGGATCAAGAGCTACCAACTCTTTTTCCGAAGGTAACTGGCTTCAGCA
GAGCGCAGATACCAAATACTGTTCTTCTAGTGTAGCCGTAGTTAGGCCACCACTTCAAGAACTCTGTAGC
ACCGCCTACATACCTCGCTCTGCTAATCCTGTTACCAGTGGCTGCTGCCAGTGGCGATAAGTCGTGTCTT
ACCGGGTTGGACTCAAGACGATAGTTACCGGATAAGGCGCAGCGGTCGGGCTGAACGGGGGGTTCGTGCA
CACAGCCCAGCTTGGAGCGAACGACCTACACCGAACTGAGATACCTACAGCGTGAGCTATGAGAAAGCGC
CACGCTTCCCGAAGGGAGAAAGGCGGACAGGTATCCGGTAAGCGGCAGGGTCGGAACAGGAGAGCGCACG
AGGGAGCTTCCAGGGGGAAACGCCTGGTATCTTTATAGTCCTGTCGGGTTTCGCCACCTCTGACTTGAGC
GTCGATTTTTGTGATGCTCGTCAGGGGGGCGGAGCCTATGGAAAAACGCCAGCAACGCGGCCTTTTTACG
GTTCCTGGCCTTTTGCTGGCCTTTTGCTCACATGTTCTTTCCTGCGTTATCCCCTGATTCTGTGGATAAC
CGTATTACCGCCTTTGAGTGAGCTGATACCGCTCGCCGCAGCCGAACGACCGAGCGCAGCGAGTCAGTGA
GCGAGGAAGCGGAAGAGCGCCCAATACGCAAACCGCCTCTCCCCGCGCGTTGGCCGATTCATTAATGCAG
CTGTGGAATGTGTGTCAGTTAGGGTGTGGAAAGTCCCCAGGCTCCCCAGCAGGCAGAAGTATGCAAAGCA
TGCATCTCAATTAGTCAGCAACCAGGTGTGGAAAGTCCCCAGGCTCCCCAGCAGGCAGAAGTATGCAAAG
CATGCATCTCAATTAGTCAGCAACCATAGTCCCGCCCCTAACTCCGCCCATCCCGCCCCTAACTCCGCCC
AGTTCCGCCCATTCTCCGCCCCATGGCTGACTAATTTTTTTTATTTATGCAGAGGCCGAGGCCGCCTCGG
CCTCTGAGCTATTCCAGAAGTAGTGAGGAGGCTTTTTTGGAGGCCTAGGCTTTTGCAAAAAGCTTGGACA
CAAGACAGGCTTGCGAGATATGTTTGAGAATACCACTTTATCCCGCGTCAGGGAGAGGCAGTGCGTAAAA
AGACGCGGACTCATGTGAAATACTGGTTTTTAGTGCGCCAGATCTCTATAATCTCGCGCAACCTATTTTC
CCCTCGAACACTTTTTAAGCCGTAGATAAACAGGCTGGGACACTTCACATGAGCGAAAAATACATCGTCA
CCTGGGACATGTTGCAGATCCATGCACGTAAACTCGCAAGCCGACTGATGCCTTCTGAACAATGGAAAGG
CATTATTGCCGTAAGCCGTGGCGGTCTGTACCGGGTGCGTTACTGGCGCGTGAACTGGGTATTCGTCATG
TCGATACCGTTTGTATTTCCAGCTACGATCACGACAACCAGCGCGAGCTTAAAGTGCTGAAACGCGCAGA
AGGCGATGGCGAAGGCTTCATCGTTATTGATGACCTGGTGGATACCGGTGGTACTGCGGTTGCGATTCGT
GAAATGTATCCAAAAGCGCACTTTGTCACCATCTTCGCAAAACCGGCTGGTCGTCCGCTGGTTGATGACT
ATGTTGTTGATATCCCGCAAGATACCTGGATTGAACAGCCGTGGGATATGGGCGTCGTATTCGTCCCGCC
AATCTCCGGTCGCTAATCTTTTCAACGCCTGGCACTGCCGGGCGTTGTTCTTTTTAACTTCAGGCGGGTT
ACAATAGTTTCCAGTAAGTATTCTGGAGGCTGCATCCATGACACAGGCAAACCTGAGCGAAACCCTGTTC
AAACCCCGCTTTAAACATCCTGAAACCTCGACGCTAGTCCGCCGCTTTAATCACGGCGCACAACCGCCTG
TGCAGTCGGCCCTTGATGGTAAAACCATCCCTCACTGGTATCGCATGATTAACCGTCTGATGTGGATCTG
GCGCGGCATTGACCCACGCGAAATCCTCGACGTCCAGGCACGTATTGTGATGAGCGATGCCGAACGTACC
GACGATGATTTATACGATACGGTGATTGGCTACCGTGGCGGCAACTGGATTTATGAGTGGGCCCCGGATC
TTTGTGAAGGAACCTTACTTCTGTGGTGTGACATAATTGGACAAACTACCTACAGAGATTTAAAGCTCTA
AGGTAAATATAAAATTTTTAAGTGTATAATGTGTTAAACTACTGATTCTAATTGTTTGTGTATTTTAGAT
TCCAACCTATGGAACTGATGAATGGGAGCAGTGGTGGAATGCCTTTAATGAGGAAAACCTGTTTTGCTCA
GAAGAAATGCCATCTAGTGATGATGAGGCTACTGCTGACTCTCAACATTCTACTCCTCCAAAAAAGAAGA
GAAAGGTAGAAGACCCCAAGGACTTTCCTTCAGAATTGCTAAGTTTTTTGAGTCATGCTGTGTTTAGTAA
TAGAACTCTTGCTTGCTTTGCTATTTACACCACAAAGGAAAAAGCTGCACTGCTATACAAGAAAATTATG
GAAAAATATTCTGTAACCTTTATAAGTAGGCATAACAGTTATAATCATAACATACTGTTTTTTCTTACTC
CACACAGGCATAGAGTGTCTGCTATTAATAACTATGCTCAAAAATTGTGTACCTTTAGCTTTTTAATTTG
TAAAGGGGTTAATAAGGAATATTTGATGTATAGTGCCTTGACTAGAGATCATAATCAGCCATACCACATT
TGTAGAGGTTTTACTTGCTTTAAAAAACCTCCCACACCTCCCCCTGAACCTGAAACATAAAATGAATGCA
ATTGTTGTTGTTAACTTGTTTATTGCAGCTTATAATGGTTACAAATAAAGCAATAGCATCACAAATTTCA
CAAATAAAGCATTTTTTTCACTGCATTCTAGTTGTGGTTTGTCCAAACTCATCAATGTATCTTATCATGT
CTGGATCAACTGGATAACTCAAGCTAACCAAAATCATCCCAAACTTCCCACCCCATACCCTATTACCACT
GCCAATTACCTGTGGTTTCATTTACTCTAAACCTGTGATTCCTCTGAATTATTTTCATTTTAAAGAAATT
GTATTTGTTAAATATGTACTACAAACTTAGTAGTTGGAAGGGCTAATTCACTCCCAAAGAAGACAAGATA
TCCTTGATCTGTGGATCTACCACACACAAGGCTACTTCCCTGATTAGCAGAACTACACACCAGGGCCAGG
GGTCAGATATCCACTGACCTTTGGATGGTGCTACAAGCTAGTACCAGTTGAGCCAGATAAGGTAGAAGAG
GCCAATAAAGGAGAGAACACCAGCTTGTTACACCCTGTGAGCCTGCATGGGATGGATGACCCGGAGAGAG
AAGTGTTAGAGTGGAGGTTTGACAGCCGCCTAGCATTTCATCACGTGGCCCGAGAGCTGCATCCGGAGTA
CTTCAAGAACTGCTGATATCGAGCTTGCTACAAGGGACTTTCCGCTGGGGACTTTCCAGGGAGGCGTGGC
CTGGGCGGGACTGGGGAGTGGCGAGCCCTCAGATCCTGCATATAAGCAGCTGCTTTTTGCCTGTACTGGG
TCTCTCTGGTTAGACCAGATCTGAGCCTGGGAGCTCTCTGGCTAACTAGGGAACCCACTGCTTAAGCCTC
AATAAAGCTTGCCTTGAGTGCTTCAAGTAGTGTGTGCCCGTCTGTTGTGTGACTCTGGTAACTAGAGATC
CCTCAGACCCTTTTAGTCAGTGTGGAAAATCTCTAGCAGTGGCGCCCGAACAGGGACTTGAAAGCGAAAG
GGAAACCAGAGGAGCTCTCTCGACGCAGGACTCGGCTTGCTGAAGCGCGCACGGCAAGAGGCGAGGGGCG
GCGACTGGTGAGTACGCCAAAAATTTTGACTAGCGGAGGCTAGAAGGAGAGAGATGGGTGCGAGAGCGTC
AGTATTAAGCGGGGGAGAATTAGATCGCGATGGGAAAAAATTCGGTTAAGGCCAGGGGGAAAGAAAAAAT
ATAAATTAAAACATATAGTATGGGCAAGCAGGGAGCTAGAACGATTCGCAGTTAATCCTGGCCTGTTAGA
AACATCAGAAGGCTGTAGACAAATACTGGGACAGCTACAACCATCCCTTCAGACAGGATCAGAAGAACTT
AGATCATTATATAATACAGTAGCAACCCTCTATTGTGTGCATCAAAGGATAGAGATAAAAGACACCAAGG
AAGCTTTAGACAAGATAGAGGAAGAGCAAAACAAAAGTAAGACCACCGCACAGCAAGCGGCCGGCCGCTG
ATCTTCAGACCTGGAGGAGGAGATATGAGGGACAATTGGAGAAGTGAATTATATAAATATAAAGTAGTAA
AAATTGAACCATTAGGAGTAGCACCCACCAAGGCAAAGAGAAGAGTGGTGCAGAGAGAAAAAAGAGCAGT
GGGAATAGGAGCTTTGTTCCTTGGGTTCTTGGGAGCAGCAGGAAGCACTATGGGCGCAGCGTCAATGACG
CTGACGGTACAGGCCAGACAATTATTGTCTGGTATAGTGCAGCAGCAGAACAATTTGCTGAGGGCTATTG
AGGCGCAACAGCATCTGTTGCAACTCACAGTCTGGGGCATCAAGCAGCTCCAGGCAAGAATCCTGGCTGT
GGAAAGATACCTAAAGGATCAACAGCTCCTGGGGATTTGGGGTTGCTCTGGAAAACTCATTTGCACCACT
GCTGTGCCTTGGAATGCTAGTTGGAGTAATAAATCTCTGGAACAGATTTGGAATCACACGACCTGGATGG
AGTGGGACAGAGAAATTAACAATTACACAAGCTTAATACACTCCTTAATTGAAGAATCGCAAAACCAGCA
AGAAAAGAATGAACAAGAATTATTGGAATTAGATAAATGGGCAAGTTTGTGGAATTGGTTTAACATAACA
AATTGGCTGTGGTATATAAAATTATTCATAA
